# Supplementary material for: Towards a fully automated algorithm driven platform for biosystems design
Source: Nat Commun. 2019 Nov 13;10:5150. doi: 10.1038/s41467-019-13189-z (PMC6853954; doi:10.1038/s41467-019-13189-z)
Supplement: Supplementary file 4 — Supplementary Data 1-18 [file 41467_2019_13189_MOESM4_ESM.zip › Supplementary Data 1-18/Supplementary Data 15.txt]

LOCUS       pET-26bT7-CrtEBI_Correc 8588 bp ds-DNA     circular     25-JUN-2019
DEFINITION  .
FEATURES             Location/Qualifiers
     Terminator      3052..3098
                     /label="T7 Terminator"
                     /ApEinfo_revcolor=#c6c9d1
                     /ApEinfo_fwdcolor=#c6c9d1
     misc_feature    3103..3160
                     /label="T7+RBS"
                     /ApEinfo_revcolor=#f58a5e
                     /ApEinfo_fwdcolor=#f58a5e
     rep_origin      complement(1430..1885)
                     /label="f1\origin"
                     /ApEinfo_revcolor=#d6b295
                     /ApEinfo_fwdcolor=#d6b295
     protein_bind    complement(2036..2053)
                     /label="His\tag"
                     /ApEinfo_revcolor=#b4abac
                     /ApEinfo_fwdcolor=#b4abac
     exon            3161..4069
                     /label="CrtE"
                     /ApEinfo_revcolor=#faac61
                     /ApEinfo_fwdcolor=#faac61
     misc_feature    4121..4178
                     /label="T7+RBS"
                     /ApEinfo_revcolor=#f58a5e
                     /ApEinfo_fwdcolor=#f58a5e
     misc_feature    2064..2121
                     /label="T7+RBS"
                     /ApEinfo_revcolor=#f58a5e
                     /ApEinfo_fwdcolor=#f58a5e
     Terminator      5658..5704
                     /label="T7 Term"
                     /ApEinfo_revcolor=#c6c9d1
                     /ApEinfo_fwdcolor=#c6c9d1
     rep_origin      complement(8401..8401)
                     /label="ColE1\pBR322\origin"
                     /ApEinfo_revcolor=#c6c9d1
                     /ApEinfo_fwdcolor=#c6c9d1
     misc_feature    1965..1983
                     /label="T7\term\in-house\primer"
                     /ApEinfo_revcolor=#84b0dc
                     /ApEinfo_fwdcolor=#84b0dc
     exon            4179..5657
                     /label="CrtI"
                     /ApEinfo_revcolor=#c7b0e3
                     /ApEinfo_fwdcolor=#c7b0e3
     terminator      complement(1922..1968)
                     /label="T7\terminator"
                     /ApEinfo_revcolor=#75c6a9
                     /ApEinfo_fwdcolor=#75c6a9
     exon            2122..3051
                     /label="CrtB"
                     /ApEinfo_revcolor=#b1ff67
                     /ApEinfo_fwdcolor=#b1ff67
     Terminator      4070..4116
                     /label="T7 Term"
                     /ApEinfo_revcolor=#c6c9d1
                     /ApEinfo_fwdcolor=#c6c9d1
     CDS             522..1334
                     /label="kan\sequence"
                     /ApEinfo_revcolor=#75c6a9
                     /ApEinfo_fwdcolor=#75c6a9
     CDS             5888..6967
                     /label="lac\I"
                     /ApEinfo_revcolor=#c6c9d1
                     /ApEinfo_fwdcolor=#c6c9d1
ORIGIN
        1 ttctcatagc tcacgctgta ggtatctcag ttcggtgtag gtcgttcgct ccaagctggg
       61 ctgtgtgcac gaaccccccg ttcagcccga ccgctgcgcc ttatccggta actatcgtct
      121 tgagtccaac ccggtaagac acgacttatc gccactggca gcagccactg gtaacaggat
      181 tagcagagcg aggtatgtag gcggtgctac agagttcttg aagtggtggc ctaactacgg
      241 ctacactaga aggacagtat ttggtatctg cgctctgctg aagccagtta ccttcggaaa
      301 aagagttggt agctcttgat ccggcaaaca aaccaccgct ggtagcggtg gtttttttgt
      361 ttgcaagcag cagattacgc gcagaaaaaa aggatctcaa gaagatcctt tgatcttttc
      421 tacggggtct gacgctcagt ggaacgaaaa ctcacgttaa gggattttgg tcatgaacaa
      481 taaaactgtc tgcttacata aacagtaata caaggggtgt tatgagccat attcaacggg
      541 aaacgtcttg ctctaggccg cgattaaatt ccaacatgga tgctgattta tatgggtata
      601 aatgggctcg cgataatgtc gggcaatcag gtgcgacaat ctatcgattg tatgggaagc
      661 ccgatgcgcc agagttgttt ctgaaacatg gcaaaggtag cgttgccaat gatgttacag
      721 atgagatggt cagactaaac tggctgacgg aatttatgcc tcttccgacc atcaagcatt
      781 ttatccgtac tcctgatgat gcatggttac tcaccactgc gatccccggg aaaacagcat
      841 tccaggtatt agaagaatat cctgattcag gtgaaaatat tgttgatgcg ctggcagtgt
      901 tcctgcgccg gttgcattcg attcctgttt gtaattgtcc ttttaacagc gatcgcgtat
      961 ttcgtctcgc tcaggcgcaa tcacgaatga ataacggttt ggttgatgcg agtgattttg
     1021 atgacgagcg taatggctgg cctgttgaac aagtctggaa agaaatgcat aaacttttgc
     1081 cattctcacc ggattcagtc gtcactcatg gtgatttctc acttgataac cttatttttg
     1141 acgaggggaa attaataggt tgtattgatg ttggacgagt cggaatcgca gaccgatacc
     1201 aggatcttgc catcctatgg aactgcctcg gtgagttttc tccttcatta cagaaacggc
     1261 tttttcaaaa atatggtatt gataatcctg atatgaataa attgcagttt catttgatgc
     1321 tcgatgagtt tttctaagaa ttaattcatg agcggataca tatttgaatg tatttagaaa
     1381 aataaacaaa taggggttcc gcgcacattt ccccgaaaag tgccacctga aattgtaaac
     1441 gttaatattt tgttaaaatt cgcgttaaat ttttgttaaa tcagctcatt ttttaaccaa
     1501 taggccgaaa tcggcaaaat cccttataaa tcaaaagaat agaccgagat agggtnnnnn
     1561 nnnnnnnnnn nnnnnnnnnn nnnnnnnnnn nnaaagaacg tggactccaa cgtcaaaggn
     1621 nnnnnnnnnn nnnnnnnnnn nnnnnnnnnn nnnnnnnnnn nnnnnnnntn nnnnnnnnnn
     1681 nnnnnnnnnn nnnnnnnnnn nnnnnnnnnn nnnnnnnnnn nnnnnnnnnn nnnnnnnnnn
     1741 nnnnnnnnnn nnnnnnnnnn gnnnnnnnnn nnnnnnnnnn nnnnnnnnnn nnnnnnnnnn
     1801 nnnnnnnnnn nnnnnnnnnn nnnnnnnnnn nnnnnnnnnn nnnnnnnnnn nnnnnnnnnn
     1861 nnnnnnnnnn nnnnnnnnnn nnnnncccat tcgccaatcc ggatatagtt cctcctttca
     1921 gcaaaaaacc cctcaagacc cgtttagagg ccccaagggg ttatgctagt tattgctcag
     1981 cggtggcagc agccaactca gcttcctttc gggctttgtt agcagccgga tctcagtggt
     2041 ggtggtggtg gtgctcgagC CCTNNNNNNN NNNNNNNNNN NNNNNNNNNN NNNNNNNNNN
     2101 NNNNNNNNNN NNNNNNNNNN Natgaataat ccgtcgttac tcaatcatgc ggtcgaaacg
     2161 atggcagttg gctcgaaaag ttttgcgaca gcctcaaagt tatttgatgc aaaaacccgg
     2221 cgcagcgtac tgatgctcta cgcctggtgc cgccattgtg acgatgttat tgacgatcag
     2281 acgctgggct ttcaggcccg gcagcctgcc ttacaaacgc ccgaacaacg tctgatgcaa
     2341 cttgagatga aaacgcgcca ggcctatgca ggatcgcaga tgcacgaacc ggcgtttgcg
     2401 gcttttcagg aagtggctat ggctcatgat atcgccccgg cttacgcgtt tgatcatctg
     2461 gaaggcttcg ccatggatgt acgcgaagcg caatacagcc aactggatga tacgctgcgc
     2521 tattgctatc acgttgcagg cgttgtcggc ttgatgatgg cgcaaatcat gggcgtgcgg
     2581 gataacgcca cgctggaccg cgcctgtgac cttgggctgg catttcagtt gaccaatatt
     2641 gctcgcgata ttgtggacga tgcgcatgcg ggccgctgtt atctgccggc aagctggctg
     2701 gagcatgaag gtctgaacaa agagaattat gcggcacctg aaaaccgtca ggcgctgagc
     2761 cgtatcgccc gtcgtttggt gcaggaagca gaaccttact atttgtctgc cacagccggc
     2821 ctggcagggt tgcccctgcg ttccgcctgg gcaatcgcta cggcgaagca ggtttaccgg
     2881 aaaataggtg tcaaagttga acaggccggt cagcaagcct gggatcagcg gcagtcaacg
     2941 accacgcccg aaaaattaac gctgctgctg gccgcctctg gtcaggccct tacttcccgg
     3001 atgcgggctc atcctccccg ccctgcgcat ctctggcagc gcccgctcta gtagcataac
     3061 cccttggggc ctctaaacgg gtcttgaggg gttttttgGC TCNNNNNNNN NNNNNNNNNN
     3121 NNNNNNNNNN NNNNNNNNNN NNNNNNNNNN NNNNNNNNNN atgacggtct gcgcaaaaaa
     3181 acacgttcat ctcactcgcg atgctgcgga gcagttactg gctgatattg atcgacgcct
     3241 tgatcagtta ttgcccgtgg agggagaacg ggatgttgtg ggtgccgcga tgcgtgaagg
     3301 tgcgctggca ccgggaaaac gtattcgccc catgttgctg ttgctgaccg cccgcgatct
     3361 gggttgcgct gtcagccatg acggattact ggatttggcc tgtgcggtgg aaatggtcca
     3421 cgcggcttcg ctgatccttg acgatatgcc ctgcatggac gatgcgaagc tgcggcgcgg
     3481 acgccctacc attcattctc attacggaga gcatgtggca atactggcgg cggttgcctt
     3541 gctgagtaaa gcctttggcg taattgccga tgcagatggc ctcacgccgc tggcaaaaaa
     3601 tcgggcggtt tctgaactgt caaacgccat cggcatgcaa ggattggttc agggtcagtt
     3661 caaggatctg tctgaagggg ataagccgcg cagcgctgaa gctattttga tgacgaatca
     3721 ctttaaaacc agcacgctgt tttgtgcctc catgcagatg gcctcgattg ttgcgaatgc
     3781 ctccagcgaa gcgcgtgatt gcctgcatcg tttttcactt gatcttggtc aggcatttca
     3841 actgctggac gatttgaccg atggcatgac cgacaccggt aaggatagca atcaggacgc
     3901 cggtaaatcg acgctggtca atctgttagg cccgagggcg gttgaagaac gtctgagaca
     3961 acatcttcag cttgccagtg agcatctctc tgcggcctgc caacacgggc acgccactca
     4021 acattttatt caggcctggt ttgacaaaaa actcgctgcc gtcagttaat agcataaccc
     4081 cttggggcct ctaaacgggt cttgaggggt tttttgGGAC NNNNNNNNNN NNNNNNNNNN
     4141 NNNNNNNNNN NNNNNNNNNN NNNNNNNNNN NNNNNNNNat gaaaccaact acggtaattg
     4201 gtgcaggctt cggtggcctg gcactggcaa ttcgtctaca agctgcgggg atccccgtct
     4261 tactgcttga acaacgtgat aaacccggcg gtcgggctta tgtctacgag gatcaggggt
     4321 ttacctttga tgcaggcccg acggttatca ccgatcccag tgccattgaa gaactgtttg
     4381 cactggcagg aaaacagtta aaagagtatg tcgaactgct gccggttacg ccgttttacc
     4441 gcctgtgttg ggagtcaggg aaggtcttta attacgataa cgatcaaacc cggctcgaag
     4501 cgcagattca gcagtttaat ccccgcgatg tcgaaggtta tcgtcagttt ctggactatt
     4561 cacgcgcggt gtttaaagaa ggctatctaa agctcggtac tgtccctttt ttatcgttca
     4621 gagacatgct tcgcgccgca cctcaactgg cgaaactgca ggcatggaga agcgtttaca
     4681 gtaaggttgc cagttacatc gaagatgaac atctgcgcca ggcgttttct ttccactcgc
     4741 tgttggtggg cggcaatccc ttcgccacct catccattta tacgttgata cacgcgctgg
     4801 agcgtgagtg gggcgtctgg tttccgcgtg gcggcaccgg cgcattagtt caggggatga
     4861 taaagctgtt tcaggatctg ggtggcgaag tcgtgttaaa cgccagagtc agccatatgg
     4921 aaacgacagg aaacaagatt gaagccgtgc atttagagga cggtcgcagg ttcctgacgc
     4981 aagccgtcgc gtcaaatgca gatgtggttc atacctatcg cgacctgtta agccagcacc
     5041 ctgccgcggt taagcagtcc aacaaactgc agactaagcg catgagtaac tctctgtttg
     5101 tgctctattt tggtttgaat caccatcatg atcagctcgc gcatcacacg gtttgtttcg
     5161 gcccgcgtta ccgcgagctg attgacgaaa tttttaatca tgatggcctc gcagaggact
     5221 tctcacttta tctgcacgcg ccctgtgtca cggattcgtc actggcgcct gaaggttgcg
     5281 gcagttacta tgtgttggcg ccggtgccgc atttaggcac cgcgaacctc gactggacgg
     5341 ttgaggggcc aaaactacgc gaccgtattt ttgcgtacct tgagcagcat tacatgcctg
     5401 gcttacggag tcagctggtc acgcaccgga tgtttacgcc gtttgatttt cgcgaccagc
     5461 ttaatgccta tcatggctca gccttttctg tggagcccgt tcttacccag agcgcctggt
     5521 ttcggccgca taaccgcgat aaaaccatta ctaatctcta cctggtcggc gcaggcacgc
     5581 atcccggcgc aggcattcct ggcgtcatcg gctcggcaaa agcgacagca ggtttgatgc
     5641 tggaggatct gatatgatag cataacccct tggggcctct aaacgggtct tgaggggttt
     5701 tttgAGCGgc atgcaccatt ccttgcggcg gcggtgctca acggcctcaa cctactactg
     5761 ggctgcttcc taatgcagga gtcgcataag ggagagcgtc gagatcccgg acaccatcga
     5821 atggcgcaaa acctttcgcg gtatggcatg atagcgcccg gaagagagtc aattcagggt
     5881 ggtgaatgtg aaaccagtaa cgttatacga tgtcgcagag tatgccggtg tctcttatca
     5941 gaccgtttcc cgcgtggtga accaggccag ccacgtttct gcgaaaacgc gggaaaaagt
     6001 ggaagcggcg atggcggagc tgaattacat tcccaaccgc gtggcacaac aactggcggg
     6061 caaacagtcg ttgctgattg gcgttgccac ctccagtctg gccctgcacg cgccgtcgca
     6121 aattgtcgcg gcgattaaat ctcgcgccga tcaactgggt gccagcgtgg tggtgtcgat
     6181 ggtagaacga agcggcgtcg aagcctgtaa agcggcggtg cacaatcttc tcgcgcaacg
     6241 cgtcagtggg ctgatcatta actatccgct ggatgaccag gatgccattg ctgtggaagc
     6301 tgcctgcact aatgttccgg cgttatttct tgatgtctct gaccagacac ccatcaacag
     6361 tattattttc tcccatgaag acggtacgcg actgggcgtg gagcatctgg tcgcattggg
     6421 tcaccagcaa atcgcgctgt tagcgggccc attaagttct gtctcggcgc gtctgcgtct
     6481 ggctggctgg cataaatatc tcactcgcaa tcaaattcag ccgatagcgg aacgggaagg
     6541 cgactggagt gccatgtccg gttttcaaca aaccatgcaa atgctgaatg agggcatcgt
     6601 tcccactgcg atgctggttg ccaacgatca gatggcgctg ggcgcaatgc gcgccattac
     6661 cgagtccggg ctgcgcgttg gtgcggatat ctcggtagtg ggatacgacg ataccgaaga
     6721 cagctcatgt tatatcccgc cgttaaccac catcaaacag gattttcgcc tgctggggca
     6781 aaccagcgtg gaccgcttgc tgcaactctc tcagggccag gcggtgaagg gcaatcagct
     6841 gttgcccgtc tcactggtga aaagaaaaac caccctggcg cccaatacgc aaaccgcctc
     6901 tccccgcgcg ttggccgatt cattaatgca gctggcacga caggtttccc gactggaaag
     6961 cgggcagtga gcgcaacgca attaatgtaa gttagctcac tcattaggca ccgggatctc
     7021 gaccgatgcc cttgagagcc ttcaacccag tcagctcctt ccggtgggcg cggggcatga
     7081 ctatcgtcgc cgcacttatg actgtcttct ttatcatgca actcgtagga caggtgccgg
     7141 cagcgctctg ggtcattttc ggcgaggacc gctttcgctg gagcgcgacg atgatcggcc
     7201 tgtcgcttgc ggtattcgga atcttgcacg ccctcgctca agccttcgtc actggtcccg
     7261 ccaccaaacg tttcggcgag aagcaggcca ttatcgccgg catggcggcc ccacgggtgc
     7321 gcatgatcgt gctcctgtcg ttgaggaccc ggctaggctg gcggggttgc cttactggtt
     7381 agcagaatga atcaccgata cgcgagcgaa cgtgaagcga ctgctgctgc aaaacgtctg
     7441 cgacctgagc aacaacatga atggtcttcg gtttccgtgt ttcgtaaagt ctggaaacgc
     7501 ggaagtcagc gccctgcacc attatgttcc ggatctgcat cgcaggatgc tgctggctac
     7561 cctgtggaac acctacatct gtattaacga agcgctggca ttgaccctga gtgatttttc
     7621 tctggtcccg ccgcatccat accgccagtt gtttaccctc acaacgttcc agtaaccggg
     7681 catgttcatc atcagtaacc cgtatcgtga gcatcctctc tcgtttcatc ggtatcatta
     7741 cccccatgaa cagaaatccc ccttacacgg aggcatcagt gaccaaacag gaaaaaaccg
     7801 cccttaacat ggcccgcttt atcagaagcc agacattaac gcttctggag aaactcaacg
     7861 agctggacgc ggatgaacag gcagacatct gtgaatcgct tcacgaccac gctgatgagc
     7921 tttaccgcag ctgcctcgcg cgtttcggtg atgacggtga aaacctctga cacatgcagc
     7981 tcccggagac ggtcacagct tgtctgtaag cggatgccgg gagcagacaa gcccgtcagg
     8041 gcgcgtcagc gggtgttggc gggtgtcggg gcgcagccat gacccagtca cgtagcgata
     8101 gcggagtgta tactggctta actatgcggc atcagagcag attgtactga gagtgcacca
     8161 tatatgcggt gtgaaatacc gcacagatgc gtaaggagaa aataccgcat caggcgctct
     8221 tccgcttcct cgctcactga ctcgctgcgc tcggtcgttc ggctgcggcg agcggtatca
     8281 gctcactcaa aggcggtaat acggttatcc acagaatcag gggataacgc aggaaagaac
     8341 atgtgagcaa aaggccagca aaaggccagg aaccgtaaaa aggccgcgtt gctggcgttt
     8401 ttccataggc tccgcccccc tgacgagcat cacaaaaatc gacgctcaag tcagaggtgg
     8461 cgaaacccga caggactata aagataccag gcgtttcccc ctggaagctc cctcgtgcgc
     8521 tctcctgttc cgaccctgcc gcttaccgga tacctgtccg cctttctccc ttcgggaagc
     8581 gtggcgct
//
